Addgene plasmid #28120: MLH1
Purpose: Bacterial expression for structure determination; may not be full ORF
Depositing lab: Cheryl Arrowsmith. Depositing organization: University of Toronto.
Backbone
  Vector backbone: pET28-MHL (Addgene plasmid 26096)
  Backbone manufacturer: SGC
  Backbone size w/o insert (bp): 7325
  Vector type: Bacterial Expression
Growth in bacteria
  Bacterial resistance: Kanamycin, 50 μg/mL
  Growth temperature: 37°C
  Growth strain: DH5alpha
  Copy number: Low Copy
Gene/Insert
  Gene/Insert name: MLH1:JMC01L-F09:C205690 (alt names: PDB: 3NA3; mutL homolog 1)
  Species: H. sapiens (human)
  Insert size (bp): 1041
  Mutation: contains amino acid residues 1-347.
  Entrez Gene: MLH1 (a.k.a. COCA2, FCC2, HNPCC, HNPCC2, LYNCH2, MLH-1, MMRCS1, hMLH1)
  Tag / fusion protein: His tag with TEV site (N terminal on backbone)
  Cloning method: Restriction Enzyme; 5′ cloning site Ligation-independent cloning (unknown if destroyed); 3′ cloning site Ligation-independent cloning (unknown if destroyed)
  Sequencing primers: 5′ T7; 3′ T7-term
Terms and licenses: Academic/Nonprofit Terms; Industry Terms: Not Available to Industry
Depositor comments: PDB: 3NA3. http://www.thesgc.org/structures/3NA3/
How to cite: MLH1 was a gift from Cheryl Arrowsmith (Addgene plasmid # 28120 ; http://n2t.net/addgene:28120 ; RRID:Addgene_28120)
