[The description below was written by a language model from this plasmid's Addgene catalogue record.]
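Description:
MLH1 is a bacterial expression plasmid built on the pET28-MHL backbone, a pET28-derived vector from a structural genomics programme. It is listed as low copy and is maintained in E. coli under kanamycin selection, with DH5alpha recorded as the propagation strain. The record gives a backbone size of 7325 bp without insert. No feature table is provided, so the origin of replication and promoter are not explicitly stated. However, the listed sequencing primers (T7 forward and T7 terminator) indicate that the insert lies between those primer sites, which fits the T7 promoter-driven expression typical of pET vectors in hosts that supply T7 RNA polymerase.

The insert is a 1041 bp fragment of human MLH1 (mutL homolog 1), a DNA mismatch repair gene whose aliases in the record reflect its link to hereditary nonpolyposis colorectal cancer (Lynch syndrome). The fragment encodes only amino acid residues 1–347, an N-terminal portion rather than the full open reading frame. It was introduced by ligation-independent cloning, and the record does not say whether the cloning sites were preserved. The backbone supplies an N-terminal His tag followed by a TEV protease site, which allows metal-affinity purification of the recombinant protein and then removal of the tag by cleavage.

The stated purpose is bacterial production of this MLH1 fragment for structure determination, and the depositor links the construct to a deposited Protein Data Bank structure. It is therefore suited to making purified N-terminal MLH1 protein for crystallography or related biochemical and biophysical work.
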