>Addgene plasmid #28120 | MLH1 | depositor partial sequence | sequence record 13320 | Author sequence
ATGTCGTTCGTGGCAGGGGTTATTCGGCGGCTGGACGAGACAGTGGTGAACCGCATCGCGGCGGGGGAAG
TTATCCAGCGGCCAGCTAATGCTATCAAAGAGATGATTGAGAACTGTTTAGATGCAAAATCCACAAGTAT
TCAAGTGATTGTTAAAGAGGGAGGCCTGAAGTTGATTCAGATCCAAGACAATGGCACCGGGATCAGGAAA
GAAGATCTGGATATTGTATGTGAAAGGTTCACTACTAGTAAACTGCAGTCCTTTGAGGATTTAGCCAGTA
TTTCTACCTATGGCTTTCGAGGTGAGGCTTTGGCCAGCATAAGCCATGTGGCTCATGTTACTATTACAAC
GAAAACAGCTGATGGAAAGTGTGCATACAGAGCAAGTTACTCAGATGGAAAACTGAAAGCCCCTCCTAAA
CCATGTGCTGGCAATCAAGGGACCCAGATCACGGTGGAGGACCTTTTTTACAACATAGCCACGAGGAGAA
AAGCTTTAAAAAATCCAAGTGAAGAATATGGGAAAATTTTGGAAGTTGTTGGCAGGTATTCAGTACACAA
TGCAGGCATTAGTTTCTCAGTTAAAAAACAAGGAGAGACAGTAGCTGATGTTAGGACACTACCCAATGCC
TCAACCGTGGACAATATTCGCTCCATCTTTGGAAATGCTGTTAGTCGAGAACTGATAGAAATTGGATGTG
AGGATAAAACCCTAGCCTTCAAAATGAATGGTTACATATCCAATGCAAACTACTCAGTGAAGAAGTGCAT
CTTCTTACTCTTCATCAACCATCGTCTGGTAGAATCAACTTCCTTGAGAAAAGCCATAGAAACAGTGTAT
GCAGCCTATTTGCCCAAAAACACACACCCATTCCTGTACCTCAGTTTAGAAATCAGTCCCCAGAATGTGG
ATGTTAATGTGCACCCCACAAAGCATGAAGTTCACTTCCTGCACGAGGAGAGCATCCTGGAGCGGGTGCA
GCAGCACATCGAGAGCAAGCTCCTGGGCTCCAATTCCTCCAGGATGTACTTCACCCAGACT
