>Addgene plasmid #28120 | MLH1 | addgene partial sequence | sequence record 34444 | 28120 with T7-term
TTCGGGCTTTGTTAGCAGCCGGATCTCAGTGGTGGTGGTGGTGGTGCTCGAGTGCGGCCGCAAGCTTCGT
CATCAAGTCTGGGTGAAGTACATCCTGGAGGAATTGGAGCCCAGGAGCTTGCTCTCGATGTGCTGCTGCA
CCCGCTCCAGGATGCTCTCCTCGTGCAGGAAGTGAACTTCATGCTTTGTGGGGTGCACATTAACATCCAC
ATTCTGGGGACTGATTTCTAAACTGAGGTACAGGAATGGGTGTGTGTTTTTGGGCAAATAGGCTGCATAC
ACTGTTTCTATGGCTTTTCTCAAGGAAGTTGATTCTACCAGACGATGGTTGATGAAGAGTAAGAAGATGC
ACTTCTTCACTGAGTAGTTTGCATTGGATATGTAACCATTCATTTTGAAGGCTAGGGTTTTATCCTCACA
TCCAATTTCTATCAGTTCTCGACTAACAGCATTTCCAAAGATGGAGCGAATATTGTCCACGGTTGAGGCA
TTGGGTAGTGTCCTAACATCAGCTACTGTCTCTCCTTGTTTTTTAACTGAGAAACTAATGCCTGCATTGT
GTACTGAATACCTGCCAACAACTTCCAAAATTTTCCCATATTCTTCACTTGGATTTTTTAAAGCTTTTCT
CCTCGTGGCTATGTTGTAAAAAAGGTCCTCCACCGTGATCTGGGTCCCTTGATTGCCAGCACATGGTTTA
GGAGGGGCTTTCAGTTTTCCATCTGAGTAACTTGCTCTGTATGCACACTTTCCATCAGCTGTTTTCGTTG
TAATAGTAACATGAGCCACATGGCTTATGCTGGCCAAAGCCTCACCTCGAAAGCCATAGGTAGAAATACT
GGCTAAATCCTCAAAGGACTGCAGTA
