>Addgene plasmid #28120 | MLH1 | addgene partial sequence | sequence record 34445 | 28120 with T7
AATTTTGTTTAACTTTAAGAAGGAGATATACCATGCATCATCATCATCATCACAGCAGCGGCAGAGAAAA
CTTGTATTTCCAGGGCATGTCGTTTGTGGCAGGGGTTATTCGGCGGCTGGACGAGACAGTGGTGAACCGC
ATCGCGGCGGGGGAAGTTATCCAGCGGCCAGCTAATGCTATCAAAGAGATGATTGAGAACTGTTTAGATG
CAAAATCCACAAGTATTCAAGTGATTGTTAAAGAGGGAGGCCTGAAGTTGATTCAGATCCAAGACAATGG
CACCGGGATCAGGAAAGAAGATCTGGATATTGTATGTGAAAGGTTCACTACTAGTAAACTGCAGTCCTTT
GAGGATTTAGCCAGTATTTCTACCTATGGCTTTCGAGGTGAGGCTTTGGCCAGCATAAGCCATGTGGCTC
ATGTTACTATTACAACGAAAACAGCTGATGGAAAGTGTGCATACAGAGCAAGTTACTCAGATGGAAAACT
GAAAGCCCCTCCTAAACCATGTGCTGGCAATCAAGGGACCCAGATCACGGTGGAGGACCTTTTTTACAAC
ATAGCCACGAGGAGAAAAGCTTTAAAAAATCCAAGTGAAGAATATGGGAAAATTTTGGAAGTTGTTGGCA
GGTATTCAGTACACAATGCAGGCATTAGTTTCTCAGTTAAAAAACAAGGAGAGACAGTAGCTGATGTTAG
GACACTACCCAATGCCTCAACCGTGGACAATATTCGCTCCATCTTTGGAAATGCTGTTAGTCGAGAACTG
ATAGAAAT
